Addgene plasmid #124489: hKCNB1 G379R
Purpose: missense mutation in children with EOEE. HA tagged in C-terminus, pCIneo vector
Depositing lab: Federico Sesti. Depositing organization: Rutgers, The State University of New Jersey. Publication: Complexes formed with integrin-alpha5 and KCNB1 potassium channel wild type or epilepsy-susceptibility variants modulate cellular plasticity via Ras and Akt signaling. Yu W, Shin MR, Sesti F. FASEB J. 2019 Dec;33(12):14680-14689. doi: 10.1096/fj.201901792R. Epub 2019 Nov 2. PubMed 31682765.
Backbone
  Vector backbone: pHA-CIneo (Promega’s pCI-neo vector modified with a HA-tag)
  Backbone manufacturer: promega
  Vector type: Mammalian Expression
Growth in bacteria
  Bacterial resistance: Ampicillin, 100 μg/mL
  Growth temperature: 37°C
  Growth strain: DH5alpha
  Copy number: Unknown
Gene/Insert
  Gene/Insert name: human KCNB1
  Species: H. sapiens (human)
  Mutation: changed glycine at 379 to arginine
  Entrez Gene: KCNB1 (a.k.a. DRK1, Kv2.1)
  Tag / fusion protein: HA (C terminal on insert)
  Cloning method: Restriction Enzyme; 5′ cloning site EcoRI (not destroyed); 3′ cloning site EcoRI (not destroyed)
  Sequencing primers: 5′ agctgaattccaccatgccggcgggcatgacg; 3′ GAATTCGATGCTCTGATCTCGTGTGCTT
Terms and licenses: Academic/Nonprofit Terms; Industry Terms: Not Available to Industry
How to cite: hKCNB1 G379R was a gift from Federico Sesti (Addgene plasmid # 124489 ; http://n2t.net/addgene:124489 ; RRID:Addgene_124489)
