[The description below was written by a language model from this plasmid's Addgene catalogue record and pLannotate feature annotations shown in this document.]
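Description:
hKCNB1 G379R is a mammalian expression plasmid of about 8.1 kb built on pHA-CIneo, a version of the commercial pCI-neo vector modified to supply an HA epitope tag. It is propagated in E. coli through a high-copy ColE1/pUC-type origin with ampicillin selection (AmpR/β-lactamase). It also carries an f1 origin, which allows single-stranded DNA production. For selection in mammalian cells, an SV40 enhancer/early promoter drives a neomycin phosphotransferase gene followed by a synthetic poly(A) signal, so stable transfectants can be selected with G418.

The payload is the human KCNB1 coding sequence, which encodes the Kv2.1 voltage-gated potassium channel. It carries a missense change of glycine 379 to arginine, a variant the depositor reports in children with early-onset epileptic encephalopathy. The insert was cloned through EcoRI sites at both ends and is fused at its C terminus to an HA tag. The annotation software labels this tag as a fragment of a 3xHA element, and its short length suggests a single epitope. Expression comes from the CMV immediate-early enhancer and promoter, which span the origin of the circular map. A chimeric β-globin/immunoglobulin intron follows the promoter and generally improves transcript processing and expression, and an SV40 late poly(A) signal terminates the transcript. A T7 promoter sits upstream of the insert and a partial T3 promoter lies downstream, which permits in vitro transcription or sequencing.

The associated study looked at complexes between integrin-α5 and wild-type or epilepsy-linked KCNB1 channels and at their effects on Ras and Akt signalling. This construct therefore serves to express the tagged mutant channel in cultured mammalian cells, where the HA tag supports detection or immunoprecipitation.
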