Features (pLannotate 1.2.2; 20 found; start..end, strand, type, name):
      1..212     +  promoter       CMV promoter: human cytomegalovirus (CMV) immediate early promoter
    373..505     +  intron         chimeric intron: chimera between introns from human β-globin and immunoglobulin heavy chain genes
    550..568     +  promoter       T7 promoter: promoter for bacteriophage T7 RNA polymerase
    594..3167    +  CDS            KCNB1: KCNB1_HUMAN - Experimental evidence at protein level: Swiss-Prot protein existence level 1. Voltage-gated potassium channel that mediates transmembrane potassium transport in excitable membranes, primarily in the brain, but also in the pancreas and cardiovascular system. Contributes to the regulation of the action potential (AP) repolarization, duration and frequency of repetitive AP firing in neurons, muscle cells and endocrine cells and plays a role in homeostatic attenuation of electrical excitability throughout the brain (PubMed:23161216). Plays also a role in the regulation of exocytosis
   3174..3202    +  CDS            3xHA (fragment): three tandem HA epitope tags
   3215..3232    -  promoter       T3 promoter (fragment): promoter for bacteriophage T3 RNA polymerase
   3250..3371    -  polyA_signal   SV40 poly(A) signal: SV40 polyadenylation signal
   3394..3462    -  CDS            large T antigen (fragment): large T antigen from SV40 (simian virus 40)
   3486..3553    +  CDS            lacZα (fragment): LacZα fragment of β-galactosidase; lacZ fragment
   3557..3985    +  rep_origin     f1 ori (sequence partly withheld): f1 bacteriophage origin of replication; arrow indicates direction of (+) strand synthesis
   4013..4064    -  misc_feature   bom (fragment): basis of mobility region from pBR322
   4129..4486    +  promoter       SV40 promoter: SV40 enhancer and early promoter
   4537..5328    +  CDS            neo: KKA2_KLEPN - Also known as kan, nptII. Experimental evidence at protein level: Swiss-Prot protein existence level 1. Resistance to kanamycin, neomycin, paromomycin, ribostamycin, butirosin and gentamicin B. From Klebsiella pneumoniae.
   5395..5443    +  polyA_signal   poly(A) signal: synthetic polyadenylation signal
   5463..5517    -  misc_feature   bom (fragment): basis of mobility region from pBR322
   5619..5654    -  CDS            rop (fragment): Rop protein, which maintains plasmids at low copy number; rop
   5749..5853    +  promoter       AmpR promoter: bla
   5854..6714    +  CDS            AmpR: β-lactamase; bla; confers resistance to ampicillin, carbenicillin, and related antibiotics
   6885..7473    +  rep_origin     ori: high-copy-number ColE1/pMB1/pBR322/pUC origin of replication
   7686..8063    +  enhancer       CMV enhancer: human cytomegalovirus immediate early enhancer
>Addgene plasmid #124489 | hKCNB1 G379R | addgene full sequence | sequence record 240507 | Addgene NGS Result
GTGATGCGGTTTTGGCAGTACACCAATGGGCGTGGATAGCGGTTTGACTCACGGGGATTTCCAAGTCTCC
ACCCCATTGACGTCAATGGGAGTTTGTTTTGGCACCAAAATCAACGGGACTTTCCAAAATGTCGTAACAA
CTGCGATCGCCCGCCCCGTTGACGCAAATGGGCGGTAGGCGTGTACGGTGGGAGGTCTATATAAGCAGAG
CTCGTTTAGTGAACCGTCAGATCACTAGAAGCTTTATTGCGGTAGTTTATCACAGTTAAATTGCTAACGC
AGTCAGTGCTTCTGACACAACAGTCTCGAACTTAAGCTGCAGTGACTCTCTTAAGGTAGCCTTGCAGAAG
TTGGTCGTGAGGCACTGGGCAGGTAAGTATCAAGGTTACAAGACAGGTTTAAGGAGACCAATAGAAACTG
GGCTTGTCGAGACAGAGAAGACTCTTGCGTTTCTGATAGGCACCTATTGGTCTTACTGACATCCACTTTG
CCTTTCTCTCCACAGGTGTCCACTCCCAGTTCAATTACAGCTCTTAAGGCTAGAGTACTTAATACGACTC
ACTATAGGCTAGCCTCGAGAGCTGAATTCCACCATGCCGGCGGGCATGACGAAGCATGGCTCCCGCTCCA
CCAGCTCGCTGCCGCCCGAGCCCATGGAGATCGTGCGCAGCAAGGCGTGCTCTCGGCGGGTCCGCCTCAA
CGTCGGGGGGCTGGCGCACGAGGTACTCTGGCGTACCCTGGACCGCCTGCCCCGCACGCGGCTGGGCAAG
CTCCGCGACTGCAACACGCACGACTCGCTGCTGGAGGTGTGCGATGACTACAGCCTCGACGACAACGAGT
ACTTCTTTGACCGCCACCCGGGCGCCTTCACCTCCATCCTCAACTTCTACCGCACTGGGCGACTGCACAT
GATGGAGGAGATGTGCGCGCTCAGCTTCAGCCAAGAGCTCGACTACTGGGGCATCGACGAGATCTACCCG
GAGTCCTGCTGCCAGGCCCGCTACCACCAGAAGAAAGAGCAGATGAACGAGGAGCTCAAGCGTGAGGCCG
AGACCCTACGGGAGCGGGAAGGCGAGGAGTTCGATAACACGTGCTGCGCAGAGAAGAGGAAAAAACTCTG
GGACCTACTGGAGAAGCCCAATTCCTCTGTGGCTGCCAAGATCCTTGCCATAATTTCCATCATGTTCATC
GTCCTCTCCACCATTGCCCTGTCCCTCAACACGCTGCCTGAGCTACAGAGCCTCGATGAGTTCGGCCAGT
CCACAGACAACCCCCAGCTGGCCCACGTGGAGGCCGTGTGCATCGCATGGTTCACCATGGAGTACCTGCT
GAGGTTCCTCTCCTCGCCCAAGAAGTGGAAGTTCTTCAAGGGCCCACTCAATGCCATTGACTTGTTGGCC
ATTCTGCCATACTATGTCACCATTTTCCTCACCGAATCCAACAAGAGCGTGCTGCAATTCCAGAATGTCC
GCCGCGTGGTCCAGATCTTCCGCATCATGCGCATTCTCCGCATCCTTAAGCTTGCACGCCACTCCACTGG
CCTCCAGTCTCTGGGCTTCACTTTGCGGAGGAGCTACAATGAGTTGGGCTTGCTCATCCTCTTCCTTGCC
ATGGGCATTATGATCTTCTCCAGCCTTGTCTTCTTTGCTGAGAAGGATGAGGACGACACCAAGTTCAAAA
GCATCCCAGCCTCTTTCTGGTGGGCCACCATCACCATGACTACTGTTAGGTATGGAGACATCTACCCCAA
GACTCTCCTGGGGAAAATTGTTGGGGGACTCTGCTGCATTGCAGGAGTCCTGGTGATTGCTCTTCCCATC
CCCATCATCGTCAATAACTTCTCTGAGTTCTATAAGGAGCAGAAGAGACAGGAGAAAGCAATCAAACGGC
GAGAGGCTCTGGAGAGAGCCAAGAGGAATGGCAGCATCGTATCCATGAACATGAAGGATGCTTTTGCCCG
GAGCATTGAGATGATGGACATTGTGGTTGAGAAAAATGGGGAGAATATGGGTAAGAAAGACAAAGTACAA
GATAACCACTTGTCTCCTAACAAATGGAAATGGACAAAGAGGACACTGTCTGAAACCAGCTCAAGTAAGT
CCTTTGAAACCAAGGAACAGGGATCCCCTGAAAAAGCCAGATCGTCTTCTAGTCCTCAGCACCTGAACGT
TCAGCAGTTGGAAGACATGTACAATAAGATGGCCAAGACCCAATCCCAACCCATCCTCAATACCAAGGAG
TCAGCAGCACAGAGCAAACCAAAGGAAGAACTTGAAATGGAGAGTATCCCCAGCCCCGTAGCCCCTCTGC
CCACTCGCACAGAAGGGGTCATTGACATGCGAAGTATGTCAAGCATTGATAGTTTCATTAGCTGTGCCAC
AGACTTCCCTGAGGCCACCAGATTCTCCCACAGCCCTTTGACATCACTCCCCAGCAAGACTGGGGGCAGC
ACAGCCCCAGAAGTGGGCTGGCGGGGAGCTCTGGGTGCCAGTGGTGGTAGGTTTGTGGAGGCCAACCCCA
GCCCTGATGCCAGCCAGCACTCTAGTTTCTTCATCGAGAGCCCCAAGAGTTCCATGAAAACTAACAACCC
TTTGAAGCTCCGAGCACTTAAAGTCAACTTCATGGAGGGTGACCCCAGTCCACTCCTCCCCGTTCTAGGG
ATGTACCATGACCCTCTCAGGAACCGGGGGAGTGCTGCGGCTGCTGTCGCTGGACTGGAGTGTGCCACGC
TTTTGGACAAGGCTGTGCTGAGCCCAGAGTCCTCCATCTACACCACAGCAAGTGCTAAGACACCCCCCCG
GTCTCCTGAGAAACACACAGCAATAGCGTTCAACTTTGAGGCGGGTGTCCACCAGTACATTGACGCAGAC
ACAGATGATGAGGGACAGCTGCTCTACAGTGTGGACTCCAGCCCCCCCAAAAGCCTCCCTGGGAGCACCA
GTCCGAAGTTCAGCACGGGGACAAGATCGGAGAAAAACCACTTTGAAAGCTCCCCTTTACCCACCTCCCC
TAAGTTCTTAAGGCAGAACTGTATTTACTCCACAGAAGCATTGACTGGAAAAGGCCCCAGTGGTCAGGAA
AAGTGCAAACTTGAGAACCACATCTCCCCTGACGTCCGTGTGTTGCCAGGGGGAGGAGCCCATGGAAGCA
CACGAGATCAGAGCATCGAATTCTACCCATACGATGTTCCAGATTACGCTTAGGCGGCCGCTTCCCTTTA
GTGAGGGTTAATGCTTCGAGCAGACATGATAAGATACATTGATGAGTTTGGACAAACCACAACTAGAATG
CAGTGAAAAAAATGCTTTATTTGTGAAATTTGTGATGCTATTGCTTTATTTGTAACCATTATAAGCTGCA
ATAAACAAGTTAACAACAACAATTGCATTCATTTTATGTTTCAGGTTCAGGGGGAGATGTGGGAGGTTTT
TTAAAGCAAGTAAAACCTCTACAAATGTGGTAAAATCCGATAAGGATCGATCCGGGCTGGCGTAATAGCG
AAGAGGCCCGCACCGATCGCCCTTCCCAACAGTTGCGCAGCCTGAATGGCGAATGG
[124 nt withheld, positions 3557-3680]
C
[91 nt withheld, positions 3682-3772]
A
[49 nt withheld, positions 3774-3822]
CCTTTGACGTTGGAGTCCACGTTCTTT
[37 nt withheld, positions 3850-3886]
ACCCTATCTCGGTCTATTCTTTTGATTTATAAGGGATTTTGCCGATTTCGGCCTATTGGTTAAAAAATGA
GCTGATTTAACAAAAATTTAACGCGAATTTTAACAAAATATTAACGCTTACAATTTCCTGATGCGGTATT
TTCTCCTTACGCATCTGTGCGGTATTTCACACCGCATACGCGGATCTGCGCAGCACCATGGCCTGAAATA
ACCTCTGAAAGAGGAACTTGGTTAGGTACCTTCTGAGGCGGAAAGAACCAGCTGTGGAATGTGTGTCAGT
TAGGGTGTGGAAAGTCCCCAGGCTCCCCAGCAGGCAGAAGTATGCAAAGCATGCATCTCAATTAGTCAGC
AACCAGGTGTGGAAAGTCCCCAGGCTCCCCAGCAGGCAGAAGTATGCAAAGCATGCATCTCAATTAGTCA
GCAACCATAGTCCCGCCCCTAACTCCGCCCATCCCGCCCCTAACTCCGCCCAGTTCCGCCCATTCTCCGC
CCCATGGCTGACTAATTTTTTTTATTTATGCAGAGGCCGAGGCCGCCTCGGCCTCTGAGCTATTCCAGAA
GTAGTGAGGAGGCTTTTTTGGAGGCCTAGGCTTTTGCAAAAAGCTTGATTCTTCTGACACAACAGTCTCG
AACTTAAGGCTAGAGCCACCATGATTGAACAAGATGGATTGCACGCAGGTTCTCCGGCCGCTTGGGTGGA
GAGGCTATTCGGCTATGACTGGGCACAACAGACAATCGGCTGCTCTGATGCCGCCGTGTTCCGGCTGTCA
GCGCAGGGGCGCCCGGTTCTTTTTGTCAAGACCGACCTGTCCGGTGCCCTGAATGAACTGCAGGACGAGG
CAGCGCGGCTATCGTGGCTGGCCACGACGGGCGTTCCTTGCGCAGCTGTGCTCGACGTTGTCACTGAAGC
GGGAAGGGACTGGCTGCTATTGGGCGAAGTGCCGGGGCAGGATCTCCTGTCATCTCACCTTGCTCCTGCC
GAGAAAGTATCCATCATGGCTGATGCAATGCGGCGGCTGCATACGCTTGATCCGGCTACCTGCCCATTCG
ACCACCAAGCGAAACATCGCATCGAGCGAGCACGTACTCGGATGGAAGCCGGTCTTGTCGATCAGGATGA
TCTGGACGAAGAGCATCAGGGGCTCGCGCCAGCCGAACTGTTCGCCAGGCTCAAGGCGCGCATGCCCGAC
GGCGAGGATCTCGTCGTGACCCATGGCGATGCCTGCTTGCCGAATATCATGGTGGAAAATGGCCGCTTTT
CTGGATTCATCGACTGTGGCCGGCTGGGTGTGGCGGACCGCTATCAGGACATAGCGTTGGCTACCCGTGA
TATTGCTGAAGAGCTTGGCGGCGAATGGGCTGACCGCTTCCTCGTGCTTTACGGTATCGCCGCTCCCGAT
TCGCAGCGCATCGCCTTCTATCGCCTTCTTGACGAGTTCTTCTGAGCGGGACTCTGGGGTTCGAAATGAC
CGACCAAGCGACGCCCAACCTGCCATCACGATGGCCGCAATAAAATATCTTTATTTTCATTACATCTGTG
TGTTGGTTTTTTGTGTGAATCGATAGCGATAAGGATCCGCGTATGGTGCACTCTCAGTACAATCTGCTCT
GATGCCGCATAGTTAAGCCAGCCCCGACACCCGCCAACACCCGCTGACGCGCCCTGACGGGCTTGTCTGC
TCCCGGCATCCGCTTACAGACAAGCTGTGACCGTCTCCGGGAGCTGCATGTGTCAGAGGTTTTCACCGTC
ATCACCGAAACGCGCGAGACGAAAGGGCCTCGTGATACGCCTATTTTTATAGGTTAATGTCATGATAATA
ATGGTTTCTTAGACGTCAGGTGGCACTTTTCGGGGAAATGTGCGCGGAACCCCTATTTGTTTATTTTTCT
AAATACATTCAAATATGTATCCGCTCATGAGACAATAACCCTGATAAATGCTTCAATAATATTGAAAAAG
GAAGAGTATGAGTATTCAACATTTCCGTGTCGCCCTTATTCCCTTTTTTGCGGCATTTTGCCTTCCTGTT
TTTGCTCACCCAGAAACGCTGGTGAAAGTAAAAGATGCTGAAGATCAGTTGGGTGCACGAGTGGGTTACA
TCGAACTGGATCTCAACAGCGGTAAGATCCTTGAGAGTTTTCGCCCCGAAGAACGTTTTCCAATGATGAG
CACTTTTAAAGTTCTGCTATGTGGCGCGGTATTATCCCGTATTGACGCCGGGCAAGAGCAACTCGGTCGC
CGCATACACTATTCTCAGAATGACTTGGTTGAGTACTCACCAGTCACAGAAAAGCATCTTACGGATGGCA
TGACAGTAAGAGAATTATGCAGTGCTGCCATAACCATGAGTGATAACACTGCGGCCAACTTACTTCTGAC
AACGATCGGAGGACCGAAGGAGCTAACCGCTTTTTTGCACAACATGGGGGATCATGTAACTCGCCTTGAT
CGTTGGGAACCGGAGCTGAATGAAGCCATACCAAACGACGAGCGTGACACCACGATGCCTGTAGCAATGG
CAACAACGTTGCGCAAACTATTAACTGGCGAACTACTTACTCTAGCTTCCCGGCAACAATTAATAGACTG
GATGGAGGCGGATAAAGTTGCAGGACCACTTCTGCGCTCGGCCCTTCCGGCTGGCTGGTTTATTGCTGAT
AAATCTGGAGCCGGTGAGCGTGGGTCTCGCGGTATCATTGCAGCACTGGGGCCAGATGGTAAGCCCTCCC
GTATCGTAGTTATCTACACGACGGGGAGTCAGGCAACTATGGATGAACGAAATAGACAGATCGCTGAGAT
AGGTGCCTCACTGATTAAGCATTGGTAACTGTCAGACCAAGTTTACTCATATATACTTTAGATTGATTTA
AAACTTCATTTTTAATTTAAAAGGATCTAGGTGAAGATCCTTTTTGATAATCTCATGACCAAAATCCCTT
AACGTGAGTTTTCGTTCCACTGAGCGTCAGACCCCGTAGAAAAGATCAAAGGATCTTCTTGAGATCCTTT
TTTTCTGCGCGTAATCTGCTGCTTGCAAACAAAAAAACCACCGCTACCAGCGGTGGTTTGTTTGCCGGAT
CAAGAGCTACCAACTCTTTTTCCGAAGGTAACTGGCTTCAGCAGAGCGCAGATACCAAATACTGTTCTTC
TAGTGTAGCCGTAGTTAGGCCACCACTTCAAGAACTCTGTAGCACCGCCTACATACCTCGCTCTGCTAAT
CCTGTTACCAGTGGCTGCTGCCAGTGGCGATAAGTCGTGTCTTACCGGGTTGGACTCAAGACGATAGTTA
CCGGATAAGGCGCAGCGGTCGGGCTGAACGGGGGGTTCGTGCACACAGCCCAGCTTGGAGCGAACGACCT
ACACCGAACTGAGATACCTACAGCGTGAGCTATGAGAAAGCGCCACGCTTCCCGAAGGGAGAAAGGCGGA
CAGGTATCCGGTAAGCGGCAGGGTCGGAACAGGAGAGCGCACGAGGGAGCTTCCAGGGGGAAACGCCTGG
TATCTTTATAGTCCTGTCGGGTTTCGCCACCTCTGACTTGAGCGTCGATTTTTGTGATGCTCGTCAGGGG
GGCGGAGCCTATGGAAAAACGCCAGCAACGCGGCCTTTTTACGGTTCCTGGCCTTTTGCTGGCCTTTTGC
TCACATGGCTCGACAGATCTTCAATATTGGCCATTAGCCATATTATTCATTGGTTATATAGCATAAATCA
ATATTGGCTATTGGCCATTGCATACGTTGTATCTATATCATAATATGTACATTTATATTGGCTCATGTCC
AATATGACCGCCATGTTGGCATTGATTATTGACTAGTTATTAATAGTAATCAATTACGGGGTCATTAGTT
CATAGCCCATATATGGAGTTCCGCGTTACATAACTTACGGTAAATGGCCCGCCTGGCTGACCGCCCAACG
ACCCCCGCCCATTGACGTCAATAATGACGTATGTTCCCATAGTAACGCCAATAGGGACTTTCCATTGACG
TCAATGGGTGGAGTATTTACGGTAAACTGCCCACTTGGCAGTACATCAAGTGTATCATATGCCAAGTCCG
CCCCCTATTGACGTCAATGACGGTAAATGGCCCGCCTGGCATTATGCCCAGTACATGACCTTACGGGACT
TTCCTACTTGGCAGTACATCTACGTATTAGTCATCGCTATTACCATG
